Addgene plasmid #186221: pBMN BFP-Parkin
Purpose: For expression of Parkin tagged with BFP
Depositing lab: Michael Lazarou. Depositing organization: Monash University. Publication: Unconventional initiation of PINK1/Parkin mitophagy by Optineurin. Nguyen TN, Sawa-Makarska J, Khuu G, Lam WK, Adriaenssens E, Fracchiolla D, Shoebridge S, Bernklau D, Padman BS, Skulsuppaisarn M, Lindblom RSJ, Martens S, Lazarou M. Mol Cell. 2023 May 18;83(10):1693-1709.e9. doi: 10.1016/j.molcel.2023.04.021. PubMed 37207627.
Backbone
  Vector backbone: pBMN
  Total vector size (bp): 7094
  Vector type: Mammalian Expression, Retroviral
Growth in bacteria
  Bacterial resistance: Ampicillin, 100 μg/mL
  Growth temperature: 37°C
  Growth strain: NEB Stable
  Copy number: High Copy
Gene/Insert
  Gene/Insert name: Parkin (alt names: PARK2; PRKN; LPRS2)
  Species: H. sapiens (human)
  Insert size (bp): 1395
  GenBank ID: NM_004562.3
  Entrez Gene: PRKN (a.k.a. AR-JP, LPRS2, PARK2, PDJ)
  Tag / fusion protein: BFP (N terminal on insert)
  Cloning method: Gibson Cloning
  Sequencing primers: 5′ pBMN 5'
Terms and licenses: Academic/Nonprofit Terms; Industry Terms: Not Available to Industry
How to cite: pBMN BFP-Parkin was a gift from Michael Lazarou (Addgene plasmid # 186221 ; http://n2t.net/addgene:186221 ; RRID:Addgene_186221)
