[The description below was written by a language model from this plasmid's Addgene catalogue record and pLannotate feature annotations shown in this document.]
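Description:
pBMN BFP-Parkin is a Moloney murine leukemia virus (MMLV)-based retroviral vector for expressing human Parkin (PRKN/PARK2) fused at its N terminus to a blue fluorescent protein in mammalian cells. It is propagated in E. coli as a high-copy plasmid through a ColE1/pUC-type origin and is selected with ampicillin via the β-lactamase gene and its bla promoter.

The retroviral cassette begins with a 5′ MMLV LTR, followed by the Ψ packaging signal, a truncated gag segment lacking its start codon, and a pol-derived region containing a splice acceptor. These elements allow the transcript to be packaged into virions when viral proteins are supplied in trans by a packaging cell line. No separate internal promoter is annotated, so expression of the payload is presumably driven by the 5′ LTR. The payload is a TagBFP coding sequence joined through a short multiple-cloning-site remnant to the 1,395 bp Parkin open reading frame. Downstream lie the 3′ LTR sequences, one portion of which matches a ΔU3 fragment adjacent to a fuller MMLV LTR annotation.

Parkin is an E3 ubiquitin ligase. Given the associated work on PINK1/Parkin mitophagy, the construct is suited to making stably transduced cell lines in which Parkin can be followed by blue fluorescence, for example alongside green or red reporters.

The sequenced record is 7,883 nt, longer than the 7,094 bp listed in the catalogue. The difference roughly matches an annotated 768 bp IS1 bacterial transposable element in the backbone between the AmpR promoter and the 5′ LTR, which suggests an insertion acquired during propagation in bacteria and lying outside the retroviral cassette.
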