Features (pLannotate 1.2.2; 14 found; start..end, strand, type, name):
    134..238     -  promoter       AmpR promoter: bla
    383..1150    -  mobile_element IS1: prokaryotic transposable element IS1
   1432..2023    +  LTR            LTR: long terminal repeat from Moloney murine leukemia virus
   2086..2443    +  misc_feature   MMLV Ψ: packaging signal of Moloney murine leukemia virus (MMLV)
   2508..2924    +  CDS            gag (truncated): truncated Moloney murine leukemia virus (MMLV) gag gene lacking the start codon
   2934..3308    +  misc_feature   pol region: Moloney murine leukemia virus (MMLV) pol region containing the splice acceptor site
   3317..4015    +  CDS            TagBFP: TagBFP is a basic (constitutively fluorescent) blue fluorescent protein published in 2008, derived from Entacmaea quadricolor. It is reported to be a very rapidly-maturing monomer with very low acid sensitivity.
   4016..4043    +  misc_feature   MCS (fragment): multiple cloning site
   4043..5437    +  CDS            PRKN: PRKN_HUMAN - Also known as PARK2. Experimental evidence at protein level: Swiss-Prot protein existence level 1. Functions within a multiprotein E3 ubiquitin ligase complex, catalyzing the covalent attachment of ubiquitin moieties onto substrate proteins (PubMed:10888878, PubMed:10973942, PubMed:11431533, PubMed:12150907, PubMed:12628165, PubMed:15105460, PubMed:16135753, PubMed:21376232, PubMed:21532592, PubMed:23754282, PubMed:23620051, PubMed:24660806, PubMed:24751536, PubMed:32047033, PubMed:29311685, PubMed:22396657). Substrates include SYT11 and VDAC1 (PubMed:32047033, PubMed:29311685). O
   5512..5633    +  LTR            3' LTR (ΔU3) (fragment): self-inactivating 3' long terminal repeat (LTR) from Moloney murine leukemia virus
   5634..6103    +  LTR            LTR: long terminal repeat from Moloney murine leukemia virus
   6169..6221    -  CDS            lacI (fragment): lac repressor; lacI; The lac repressor binds to the lac operator to inhibit transcription in E. coli. This inhibition can be relieved by adding lactose or isopropyl-β-D-thiogalactopyranoside (IPTG).
   6404..6992    -  rep_origin     ori: high-copy-number ColE1/pMB1/pBR322/pUC origin of replication
   7156..133     -  CDS            AmpR (across the origin): β-lactamase; bla; confers resistance to ampicillin, carbenicillin, and related antibiotics
>Addgene plasmid #186221 | pBMN BFP-Parkin | addgene full sequence | sequence record 367821 | Addgene NGS Result
TGTAACCCACTCGTGCACCCAACTGATCTTCAGCATCTTTTACTTTCACCAGCGTTTCTGGGTGAGCAAA
AACAGGAAGGCAAAATGCCGCAAAAAAGGGAATAAGGGCGACACGGAAATGTTGAATACTCATACTCTTC
CTTTTTCAATATTATTGAAGCATTTATCAGGGTTATTGTCTCATGAGCGGATACATATTTGAATGTATTT
AGAAAAATAAACAAATAGGGGTTCCGCGCACATTTCCCCGAAAAGTGCCACCAGCTTTGCTCTTAGGAGT
TTCCTAATACATCCCAAACTCAAATATATAAAGCATTTGACTTGTTCTATGCCCTAGGGGGCGGGGGGAA
GCTAAGCCAGCTTTTTTTAACATTTAAAATGTGGTAATGACTCCAACTTATTGATAGTGTTTTATGTTCA
GATAATGCCCGATGACTTTGTCATGCAGCTCCACCGATTTTGAGAACGACAGCGACTTCCGTCCCAGCCG
TGCCAGGTGCTGCCTCAGATTCAGGTTATGCCGCTCAATTCGCTGCGTATATCGCTTGCTGATTACGTGC
AGCTTTCCCTTCAGGCGGGATTCATACAGCGGCCAGCCATCCGTCATCCATATCACCACGTCAAAGGGTG
ACAGCAGGCTCATAAGACGCCCCAGCGTCGCCATAGTGCGTTCACCGAATACGTGCGCAACAACCGTCTT
CCGGAGACTGTCATACGCGTAAAACAGCCAGCGCTGGCGCGATTTAGCCCCGACATAGCCCCACTGTTCG
TCCATTTCCGCGCAGACGATGACGTCACTGCCCGGCTGTATGCGCGAGGTTACCGACTGCGGCCTGAGTT
TTTTAAGTGACGTAAAATCGTGTTGAGGCCAACGCCCATAATGCGGGCTGTTGCCCGGCATCCAACGCCA
TTCATGGCCATATCAATGATTTTCTGGTGCGTACCGGGTTGAGAAGCGGTGTAAGTGAACTGCAGTTGCC
ATGTTTTACGGCAGTGAGAGCAGAGATAGCGCTGATGTCCGGCGGTGCTTTTGCCGTTACGCACCACCCC
GTCAGTAGCTGAACAGGAGGGACAGCTGATAGAAACAGAAGCCACTGGAGCACCTCAAAAACACCATCAT
ACACTAAATCAGTAAGTTGGCAGCATCACCTTAAAATGTTAATTCCATTTTAAATGCACAGATGTTTTTA
TTTCATAAGGGTTTCAATGTGCATGAATGCTGCAATATTCCTGTTACCAAAGCTAGTATAAATAAAAATA
GATAAACGTGGAAATTACTTAGAGTTTCTGTCATTAACGTTTCCTTCCTCAGTTGACAACATAAATGCGC
TGCTGAGAAGCCAGTTTGCATCTGTCAGGATCAATTTCCCATTATGCCAGTCATATTAATTACTAGTCAA
TTAGTTGATTTTTATTTTTGACATATACATGTGAAAGACCCCACCTGTAGGTTTGGCAAGCTAGCTTAAG
TAACGCCATTTTGCAAGGCATGGAAAAATACATAACTGAGAATAGAAAAGTTCAGATCAAGGTCAGGAAC
AGATGGAACAGCTGAATATGGGCCAAACAGGATATCTGTGGTAAGCAGTTCCTGCCCCGGCTCAGGGCCA
AGAACAGATGGAACAGCTGAATATGGGCCAAACAGGATATCTGTGGTAAGCAGTTCCTGCCCCGGCTCAG
GGCCAAGAACAGATGGTCCCCAGATGCGGTCCAGCCCTCAGCAGTTTCTAGAGAACCATCAGATGTTTCC
AGGGTGCCCCAAGGACCTGAAATGACCCTGTGCCTTATTTGAACTAACCAATCAGTTCGCTTCTCGCTTC
TGTTCGCGCGCTTCTGCTCCCCGAGCTCAATAAAAGAGCCCACAACCCCTCACTCGGCGCGCCAGTCCTC
CGATTGACTGAGTCGCCCGGGTACCCGTGTATCCAATAAACCCTCTTGCAGTTGCATCCGACTTGTGGTC
TCGCTGTTCCTTGGGAGGGTCTCCTCTGAGTGATTGACTACCCGTCAGCGGGGGTCTTTCATTTGGGGGC
TCGTCCGGGATCGGGAGACCCCTGCCCAGGGACCACCGACCCACCACCGGGAGGTAAGCTGGCCAGCAAC
TTATCTGTGTCTGTCCGATTGTCTAGTGTCTATGACTGATTTTATGCGCCTGCGTCGGTACTAGTTAGCT
AACTAGCTCTGTATCTGGCGGACCCGTGGTGGAACTGACGAGTTCGGAACACCCGGCCGCAACCCTGGGA
GACGTCCCAGGGACTTCGGGGGCCGTTTTTGTGGCCCGACCTGAGTCCAAAAATCCCGATCGTTTTGGAC
TCTTTGGTGCACCCCCCTTAGAGGAGGGATATGTGGTTCTGGTAGGAGACGAGAACCTAAAACAGTTCCC
GCCTCCGTCTGAATTTTTGCTTTCGGTTTGGGACCGAAGCCGCGCCGCGCGTCTTGTCTGCTGCAGCATC
GTTCTGTGTTGTCTCTGTCTGACTGTGTTTCTGTATTTGTCTGAAAATATGGGCCCGGGCCAGACTGTTA
CCACTCCCTTAAGTTTGACCTTAGGTCACTGGAAAGATGTCGAGCGGATCGCTCACAACCAGTCGGTAGA
TGTCAAGAAGAGACGTTGGGTTACCTTCTGCTCTGCAGAATGGCCAACCTTTAACGTCGGATGGCCGCGA
GACGGCACCTTTAACCGAGACCTCATCACCCAGGTTAAGATCAAGGTCTTTTCACCTGGCCCGCATGGAC
ACCCAGACCAGGTCCCCTACATCGTGACCTGGGAAGCCTTGGCTTTTGACCCCCCTCCCTGGGTCAAGCC
CTTTGTACACCCTAAGCCTCCGCCTCCTCTTCCTCCATCCGCCCCGTCTCTCCCCCTTGAACCTCCTCGT
TCGACCCCGCCTCGATCCTCCCTTTATCCAGCCCTCACTCCTTCTCTAGGCGCCCCCATATGGCCATATG
AGATCTTATATGGGGCACCCCCGCCCCTTGTAAACTTCCCTGACCCTGACATGACAAGAGTTACTAACAG
CCCCTCTCTCCAAGCTCACTTACAGGCTCTCTACTTAGTCCAGCACGAAGTCTGGAGACCTCTGGCGGCA
GCCTACCAAGAACAACTGGACCGACCGGTGGTACCTCACCCTTACCGAGTCGGCGACACAGTGTGGGTCC
GCCGACACCAGACTAAGAACCTAGAACCTCGCTGGAAAGGACCTTACACAGTCCTGCTGACCACCCCCAC
CGCCCTCAAAGTAGACGGCATCGCAGCTTGGATACACGCCGCCCACGTGAAGGCTGCCGACCCCGGGGGT
GGACCATCCTCTAGACTGCCGCCACCATGAGCGAGCTGATTAAGGAGAACATGCACATGAAGCTGTACAT
GGAGGGCACCGTGGACAACCATCACTTCAAGTGCACATCCGAGGGCGAAGGCAAGCCCTACGAGGGCACC
CAGACCATGAGAATCAAGGTGGTCGAGGGCGGCCCTCTCCCCTTCGCCTTCGACATCCTGGCTACTAGCT
TCCTCTACGGCAGCAAGACCTTCATCAACCACACCCAGGGCATCCCCGACTTCTTCAAGCAGTCCTTCCC
TGAGGGCTTCACATGGGAGAGAGTCACCACATACGAAGACGGGGGCGTGCTGACCGCTACCCAGGACACC
AGCCTCCAGGACGGCTGCCTCATCTACAACGTCAAGATCAGAGGGGTGAACTTCACATCCAACGGCCCTG
TGATGCAGAAGAAAACACTCGGCTGGGAGGCCTTCACCGAGACGCTGTACCCCGCTGACGGCGGCCTGGA
AGGCAGAAACGACATGGCCCTGAAGCTCGTGGGCGGGAGCCATCTGATCGCAAACATCAAGACCACATAT
AGATCCAAGAAACCCGCTAAGAACCTCAAGATGCCTGGCGTCTACTATGTGGACTACAGACTGGAAAGAA
TCAAGGAGGCCAACAACGAGACCTACGTCGAGCAGCACGAGGTGGCAGTGGCCAGATACTGCGACCTCCC
TAGCAAACTGGGGCACAAGCTGAATTCCGGACTCAGATCTCGAGCTCAAGCTTTAATAGTGTTTGTCAGG
TTCAACTCCAGCCATGGTTTCCCAGTGGAGGTCGATTCTGACACCAGCATCTTCCAGCTCAAGGAGGTGG
TTGCTAAGCGACAGGGGGTTCCGGCTGACCAGTTGCGTGTGATTTTCGCAGGGAAGGAGCTGAGGAATGA
CTGGACTGTGCAGAATTGTGACCTGGATCAGCAGAGCATTGTTCACATTGTGCAGAGACCGTGGAGAAAA
GGTCAAGAAATGAATGCAACTGGAGGCGACGACCCCAGAAACGCGGCGGGAGGCTGTGAGCGGGAGCCCC
AGAGCTTGACTCGGGTGGACCTCAGCAGCTCAGTCCTCCCAGGAGACTCTGTGGGGCTGGCTGTCATTCT
GCACACTGACAGCAGGAAGGACTCACCACCAGCTGGAAGTCCAGCAGGTAGATCAATCTACAACAGCTTT
TATGTGTATTGCAAAGGCCCCTGTCAAAGAGTGCAGCCGGGAAAACTCAGGGTACAGTGCAGCACCTGCA
GGCAGGCAACGCTCACCTTGACCCAGGGTCCATCTTGCTGGGATGATGTTTTAATTCCAAACCGGATGAG
TGGTGAATGCCAATCCCCACACTGCCCTGGGACTAGTGCAGAATTTTTCTTTAAATGTGGAGCACACCCC
ACCTCTGACAAGGAAACATCAGTAGCTTTGCACCTGATCGCAACAAATAGTCGGAACATCACTTGCATTA
CGTGCACAGACGTCAGGAGCCCCGTCCTGGTTTTCCAGTGCAACTCCCGCCACGTGATTTGCTTAGACTG
TTTCCACTTATACTGTGTGACAAGACTCAATGATCGGCAGTTTGTCCACGACCCTCAGCTTGGCTACTCC
CTGCCTTGTGTGGCTGGCTGTCCCAACTCCTTGATTAAAGAGCTCCATCACTTCAGGATTCTGGGAGAAG
AGCAGTACAACCGGTACCAGCAGTATGGTGCAGAGGAGTGTGTCCTGCAGATGGGGGGCGTGTTATGCCC
CCGCCCTGGCTGTGGAGCGGGGCTGCTGCCGGAGCCTGACCAGAGGAAAGTCACCTGCGAAGGGGGCAAT
GGCCTGGGCTGTGGGTTTGCCTTCTGCCGGGAATGTAAAGAAGCGTACCATGAAGGGGAGTGCAGTGCCG
TATTTGAAGCCTCAGGAACAACTACTCAGGCCTACAGAGTCGATGAAAGAGCCGCCGAGCAGGCTCGTTG
GGAAGCAGCCTCCAAAGAAACCATCAAGAAAACCACCAAGCCCTGTCCCCGCTGCCATGTACCAGTGGAA
AAAAATGGAGGCTGCATGCACATGAAGTGTCCGCAGCCCCAGTGCAGGCTCGAGTGGTGCTGGAACTGTG
GCTGCGAGTGGAACCGCGTCTGCATGGGGGACCACTGGTTCGACGTGTAGGGATCCACCGGATCTAGATA
ACTGATCACGATAAAATAAAAGATTTTATTTAGTCTCCAGAAAAAGGGGGGAATGAAAGACCCCACCTGT
AGGTTTGGCAAGCTAGCTTAAGTAACGCCATTTTGCAAGGCATGGAAAAATACATAACTGAGAATAGAGA
AGTTCAGATCAAGGTCAGGAACAGATGGAACAGCTGAATATGGGCCAAACAGGATATCTGTGGTAAGCAG
TTCCTGCCCCGGCTCAGGGCCAAGAACAGATGGAACAGCTGAATATGGGCCAAACAGGATATCTGTGGTA
AGCAGTTCCTGCCCCGGCTCAGGGCCAAGAACAGATGGTCCCCAGATGCGGTCCAGCCCTCAGCAGTTTC
TAGAGAACCATCAGATGTTTCCAGGGTGCCCCAAGGACCTGAAATGACCCTGTGCCTTATTTGAACTAAC
CAATCAGTTCGCTTCTCGCTTCTGTTCGCGCGCTTCTGCTCCCCGAGCTCAATAAAAGAGCCCACAACCC
CTCACTCGGGGCGCCAGTCCTCCGATTGACTGAGTCGCCCGGGTACCCGTGTATCCAATAAACCCTCTTG
CAGTTGCATCCGACTTGTGGTCTCGCTGTTCCTTGGGAGGGTCTCCTCTGAGTGATTGACTACCCGTCAG
CGGGGGTCTTTCACATGCAGCATGTATCAAAATTAATTTGGTTTTTTTTCTTAAGTATTTACATTAAATG
GCCATAGTTGCATTAATGAATCGGCCAACGCGCGGGGAGAGGCGGTTTGCGTATTGGGCGCTCTTCCGCT
TCCTCGCTCACTGACTCGCTGCGCTCGGTCGTTCGGCTGCGGCGAGCGGTATCAGCTCACTCAAAGGCGG
TAATACGGTTATCCACAGAATCAGGGGATAACGCAGGAAAGAACATGTGAGCAAAAGGCCAGCAAAAGGC
CAGGAACCGTAAAAAGGCCGCGTTGCTGGCGTTTTTCCATAGGCTCCGCCCCCCTGACGAGCATCACAAA
AATCGACGCTCAAGTCAGAGGTGGCGAAACCCGACAGGACTATAAAGATACCAGGCGTTTCCCCCTGGAA
GCTCCCTCGTGCGCTCTCCTGTTCCGACCCTGCCGCTTACCGGATACCTGTCCGCCTTTCTCCCTTCGGG
AAGCGTGGCGCTTTCTCATAGCTCACGCTGTAGGTATCTCAGTTCGGTGTAGGTCGTTCGCTCCAAGCTG
GGCTGTGTGCACGAACCCCCCGTTCAGCCCGACCGCTGCGCCTTATCCGGTAACTATCGTCTTGAGTCCA
ACCCGGTAAGACACGACTTATCGCCACTGGCAGCAGCCACTGGTAACAGGATTAGCAGAGCGAGGTATGT
AGGCGGTGCTACAGAGTTCTTGAAGTGGTGGCCTAACTACGGCTACACTAGAAGAACAGTATTTGGTATC
TGCGCTCTGCTGAAGCCAGTTACCTTCGGAAAAAGAGTTGGTAGCTCTTGATCCGGCAAACAAACCACCG
CTGGTAGCGGTGGTTTTTTTGTTTGCAAGCAGCAGATTACGCGCAGAAAAAAAGGATCTCAAGAAGATCC
TTTGATCTTTTCTACGGGGTCTGACGCTCAGTGGAACGAAAACTCACGTTAAGGGATTTTGGTCATGAGA
TTATCAAAAAGGATCTTCACCTAGATCCTTTTGCGGCCGGCCGCAAATCAATCTAAAGTATATATGAGTA
AACTTGGTCTGACAGTTACCAATGCTTAATCAGTGAGGCACCTATCTCAGCGATCTGTCTATTTCGTTCA
TCCATAGTTGCCTGACTCCCCGTCGTGTAGATAACTACGATACGGGAGGGCTTACCATCTGGCCCCAGTG
CTGCAATGATACCGCGAGACCCACGCTCACCGGCTCCAGATTTATCAGCAATAAACCAGCCAGCCGGAAG
GGCCGAGCGCAGAAGTGGTCCTGCAACTTTATCCGCCTCCATCCAGTCTATTAATTGTTGCCGGGAAGCT
AGAGTAAGTAGTTCGCCAGTTAATAGTTTGCGCAACGTTGTTGCCATTGCTACAGGCATCGTGGTGTCAC
GCTCGTCGTTTGGTATGGCTTCATTCAGCTCCGGTTCCCAACGATCAAGGCGAGTTACATGATCCCCCAT
GTTGTGCAAAAAAGCGGTTAGCTCCTTCGGTCCTCCGATCGTTGTCAGAAGTAAGTTGGCCGCAGTGTTA
TCACTCATGGTTATGGCAGCACTGCATAATTCTCTTACTGTCATGCCATCCGTAAGATGCTTTTCTGTGA
CTGGTGAGTACTCAACCAAGTCATTCTGAGAATAGTGTATGCGGCGACCGAGTTGCTCTTGCCCGGCGTC
AATACGGGATAATACCGCGCCACATAGCAGAACTTTAAAAGTGCTCATCATTGGAAAACGTTCTTCGGGG
CGAAAACTCTCAAGGATCTTACCGCTGTTGAGATCCAGTTCGA
